Addgene plasmid #76205: PASK gRNA (BRDN0001148005)
Purpose: 3rd generation lentiviral gRNA plasmid targeting human PASK
Depositing lab: John Doench & David Root. Depositing organization: Broad Institute. Publication: Optimized sgRNA design to maximize activity and minimize off-target effects of CRISPR-Cas9. Doench JG, Fusi N, Sullender M, Hegde M, Vaimberg EW, Donovan KF, Smith I, Tothova Z, Wilen C, Orchard R, Virgin HW, Listgarten J, Root DE. Nat Biotechnol. 2016 Jan 18. doi: 10.1038/nbt.3437. PubMed 26780180.
Backbone
  Vector backbone: lentiGuide-Puro
  Backbone manufacturer: Zhang Lab (Addgene plasmid # 52963)
  Vector type: Mammalian Expression, Lentiviral, CRISPR
  Selectable markers: Puromycin
Growth in bacteria
  Bacterial resistance: Ampicillin, 100 μg/mL
  Growth temperature: 37°C
  Growth strain: DH5alpha
  Copy number: High Copy
Gene/Insert
  Gene/Insert name: PASK (alt names: PASK; NM_001252119.1)
  gRNA/shRNA sequence: AAGGCCCAGCTAGAGCGGAT
  Species: H. sapiens (human)
  Entrez Gene: PASK (a.k.a. PASKIN, STK37)
  Promoter: hU6
  Cloning method: Unknown
  Sequencing primers: 5′ U6-F; 3′ pS2-R
Terms and licenses: Academic/Nonprofit Terms; Industry Terms: Not Available to Industry
Depositor comments: The gRNA was designed to target the following Genbank reference sequence(s): NM_001252119.1,NM_001252120.1,NM_001252122.1,NM_001252124.1,NM_015148.3. Note that this plasmid does NOT contain Cas9. It should be used in conjunction with lentiCas9-Blast (Addgene #52962) or otherwise with cell lines already expressing Cas9. Browse the full kinome gRNA library at http://www.addgene.org/pooled-library/broadgpp-human-kinome/ or visit http://www.broadinstitute.org/rnai/public/ for detailed protocols and information.
How to cite: PASK gRNA (BRDN0001148005) was a gift from John Doench & David Root (Addgene plasmid # 76205 ; http://n2t.net/addgene:76205 ; RRID:Addgene_76205)
