[The description below was written by a language model from this plasmid's Addgene catalogue record and pLannotate feature annotations shown in this document.]
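Description:
PASK gRNA (BRDN0001148005) is a third-generation lentiviral CRISPR guide plasmid built on the lentiGuide-Puro backbone. It expresses a single guide RNA directed against human PASK (also known as PASKIN or STK37), a PAS-domain serine/threonine kinase. In bacteria it is maintained as a high-copy plasmid through a ColE1/pUC-type origin and selected with ampicillin via the β-lactamase gene. An f1 origin, SV40 origin and leftover lac and T7/T3 promoter elements are carried over from the backbone.

The viral genome is transcribed from an RSV promoter fused to a truncated HIV-1 5' LTR, which makes packaging Tat-independent. It contains the Ψ packaging signal with a partial gag fragment, the Rev response element for nuclear export of the genomic RNA, a cPPT/CTS to aid nuclear import, and a self-inactivating ΔU3 3' LTR followed by an SV40 polyadenylation signal. Within this frame sit two expression units. A human U6 RNA polymerase III promoter drives the PASK-specific spacer joined to the Streptococcus pyogenes Cas9 guide scaffold. An EF-1α core promoter with its intron A drives puromycin N-acetyltransferase for selection of transduced mammalian cells, and a WPRE enhances transcript expression.

The plasmid does not encode Cas9, so it must be used with a separate Cas9 vector or in cells that already express the nuclease. The guide was designed to match several PASK reference transcripts and belongs to a human kinome guide collection. It is suited to PASK knockout by stable lentiviral delivery. The record does not state the cloning method.
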