Features (pLannotate 1.2.2; 29 found; start..end, strand, type, name):
     14..80      +  CDS            small t antigen (fragment): SV40 (simian virus 40) small t antigen
    106..317     +  promoter       EF-1α core promoter: core promoter for human elongation factor EF-1α
    318..1256    +  intron         EF-1α intron A: intron upstream of the start codon of human EF-1α
   1278..1877    +  CDS            PuroR (fragment): puromycin N-acetyltransferase; pac from Streptomyces; confers resistance to puromycin
   1893..2481    +  misc_feature   WPRE: woodchuck hepatitis virus posttranscriptional regulatory element
   2532..2551    +  misc_feature   cPPT/CTS (fragment): central polypurine tract and central termination sequence of HIV-1
   2553..2786    +  LTR            3' LTR (ΔU3): self-inactivating 3' long terminal repeat (LTR) from HIV-1
   2864..2985    +  polyA_signal   SV40 poly(A) signal: SV40 polyadenylation signal
   3025..3160    +  rep_origin     SV40 ori: SV40 origin of replication
   3181..3199    -  promoter       T7 promoter: promoter for bacteriophage T7 RNA polymerase
   3207..3362    +  CDS            lacZα (fragment): LacZα fragment of β-galactosidase; lacZ fragment
   3367..3795    +  rep_origin     f1 ori (sequence partly withheld): f1 bacteriophage origin of replication; arrow indicates direction of (+) strand synthesis
   3848..3952    +  promoter       AmpR promoter: bla
   3953..4813    +  CDS            AmpR: β-lactamase; bla; confers resistance to ampicillin, carbenicillin, and related antibiotics
   4984..5572    +  rep_origin     ori: high-copy-number ColE1/pMB1/pBR322/pUC origin of replication
   5755..5847    +  CDS            lacI (fragment): lac repressor; lacI; The lac repressor binds to the lac operator to inhibit transcription in E. coli. This inhibition can be relieved by adding lactose or isopropyl-β-D-thiogalactopyranoside (IPTG).
   5860..5881    +  protein_bind   CAP binding site: CAP binding activates transcription in the presence of cAMP. E. coli catabolite activator protein
   5896..5926    +  promoter       lac promoter: promoter for the E. coli lac operon
   5934..5950    +  protein_bind   lac operator: The lac repressor binds to the lac operator to inhibit transcription in E. coli. This inhibition can be relieved by adding lactose or isopropyl-β-D-thiogalactopyranoside (IPTG). lac repressor encoded by lacI
   5995..6013    +  promoter       T3 promoter: promoter for bacteriophage T3 RNA polymerase
   6041..6267    +  promoter       RSV promoter: Rous sarcoma virus enhancer/promoter
   6268..6448    +  LTR            5' LTR (truncated): truncated 5' long terminal repeat (LTR) from HIV-1
   6495..6620    +  misc_feature   HIV-1 Ψ: packaging signal of human immunodeficiency virus type 1
   6604..6967    +  CDS            HIV-1 gag (fragment): gag protein from human immunodeficiency virus 1; gag
   7113..7346    +  misc_feature   RRE: The Rev response element (RRE) of HIV-1 allows for Rev-dependent mRNA export from the nucleus to the cytoplasm.
   7723..7749    +  CDS            Rev (fragment): human immunodeficiency virus 1 (HIV-1) Rev protein; rev; enhances nuclear export of unspliced and incompletely spliced viral mRNAs
   7753..7993    +  promoter       U6 promoter: RNA polymerase III promoter for human U6 snRNA
   8023..8098    +  misc_RNA       gRNA scaffold: guide RNA scaffold for the Streptococcus pyogenes CRISPR/Cas9 system
   8154..8271    +  misc_feature   cPPT/CTS: central polypurine tract and central termination sequence of HIV-1
>Addgene plasmid #76205 | PASK gRNA (BRDN0001148005) | addgene full sequence | sequence record 185388 | Addgene Assembled Sequence
CCCGGGTGCAAAGATGGATAAAGTTTTAAACAGAGAGGAATCTTTGCAGCTAATGGACCTTCTAGGTCTT
GAAAGGAGTGGGAATTGGCTCCGGTGCCCGTCAGTGGGCAGAGCGCACATCGCCCACAGTCCCCGAGAAG
TTGGGGGGAGGGGTCGGCAATTGATCCGGTGCCTAGAGAAGGTGGCGCGGGGTAAACTGGGAAAGTGATG
TCGTGTACTGGCTCCGCCTTTTTCCCGAGGGTGGGGGAGAACCGTATATAAGTGCAGTAGTCGCCGTGAA
CGTTCTTTTTCGCAACGGGTTTGCCGCCAGAACACAGGTAAGTGCCGTGTGTGGTTCCCGCGGGCCTGGC
CTCTTTACGGGTTATGGCCCTTGCGTGCCTTGAATTACTTCCACCTGGCTGCAGTACGTGATTCTTGATC
CCGAGCTTCGGGTTGGAAGTGGGTGGGAGAGTTCGAGGCCTTGCGCTTAAGGAGCCCCTTCGCCTCGTGC
TTGAGTTGAGGCCTGGCCTGGGCGCTGGGGCCGCCGCGTGCGAATCTGGTGGCACCTTCGCGCCTGTCTC
GCTGCTTTCGATAAGTCTCTAGCCATTTAAAATTTTTGATGACCTGCTGCGACGCTTTTTTTCTGGCAAG
ATAGTCTTGTAAATGCGGGCCAAGATCTGCACACTGGTATTTCGGTTTTTGGGGCCGCGGGCGGCGACGG
GGCCCGTGCGTCCCAGCGCACATGTTCGGCGAGGCGGGGCCTGCGAGCGCGGCCACCGAGAATCGGACGG
GGGTAGTCTCAAGCTGGCCGGCCTGCTCTGGTGCCTGGCCTCGCGCCGCCGTGTATCGCCCCGCCCTGGG
CGGCAAGGCTGGCCCGGTCGGCACCAGTTGCGTGAGCGGAAAGATGGCCGCTTCCCGGCCCTGCTGCAGG
GAGCTCAAAATGGAGGACGCGGCGCTCGGGAGAGCGGGCGGGTGAGTCACCCACACAAAGGAAAAGGGCC
TTTCCGTCCTCAGCCGTCGCTTCATGTGACTCCACGGAGTACCGGGCGCCGTCCAGGCACCTCGATTAGT
TCTCGAGCTTTTGGAGTACGTCGTCTTTAGGTTGGGGGGAGGGGTTTTATGCGATGGAGTTTCCCCACAC
TGAGTGGGTGGAGACTGAAGTTAGGCCAGCTTGGCACTTGATGTAATTCTCCTTGGAATTTGCCCTTTTT
GAGTTTGGATCTTGGTTCATTCTCAAGCCTCAGACAGTGGTTCAAAGTTTTTTTCTTCCATTTCAGGTGT
CGTGACGTACGGCCACCATGACCGAGTACAAGCCCACGGTGCGCCTCGCCACCCGCGACGACGTCCCCAG
GGCCGTACGCACCCTCGCCGCCGCGTTCGCCGACTACCCCGCCACGCGCCACACCGTCGATCCGGACCGC
CACATCGAGCGGGTCACCGAGCTGCAAGAACTCTTCCTCACGCGCGTCGGGCTCGACATCGGCAAGGTGT
GGGTCGCGGACGACGGCGCCGCCGTGGCGGTCTGGACCACGCCGGAGAGCGTCGAAGCGGGGGCGGTGTT
CGCCGAGATCGGCCCGCGCATGGCCGAGTTGAGCGGTTCCCGGCTGGCCGCGCAGCAACAGATGGAAGGC
CTCCTGGCGCCGCACCGGCCCAAGGAGCCCGCGTGGTTCCTGGCCACCGTCGGAGTCTCGCCCGACCACC
AGGGCAAGGGTCTGGGCAGCGCCGTCGTGCTCCCCGGAGTGGAGGCGGCCGAGCGCGCCGGGGTGCCCGC
CTTCCTGGAGACCTCCGCGCCCCGCAACCTCCCCTTCTACGAGCGGCTCGGCTTCACCGTCACCGCCGAC
GTCGAGGTGCCCGAAGGACCGCGCACCTGGTGCATGACCCGCAAGCCCGGTGCCTGAACGCGTTAAGTCG
ACAATCAACCTCTGGATTACAAAATTTGTGAAAGATTGACTGGTATTCTTAACTATGTTGCTCCTTTTAC
GCTATGTGGATACGCTGCTTTAATGCCTTTGTATCATGCTATTGCTTCCCGTATGGCTTTCATTTTCTCC
TCCTTGTATAAATCCTGGTTGCTGTCTCTTTATGAGGAGTTGTGGCCCGTTGTCAGGCAACGTGGCGTGG
TGTGCACTGTGTTTGCTGACGCAACCCCCACTGGTTGGGGCATTGCCACCACCTGTCAGCTCCTTTCCGG
GACTTTCGCTTTCCCCCTCCCTATTGCCACGGCGGAACTCATCGCCGCCTGCCTTGCCCGCTGCTGGACA
GGGGCTCGGCTGTTGGGCACTGACAATTCCGTGGTGTTGTCGGGGAAATCATCGTCCTTTCCTTGGCTGC
TCGCCTGTGTTGCCACCTGGATTCTGCGCGGGACGTCCTTCTGCTACGTCCCTTCGGCCCTCAATCCAGC
GGACCTTCCTTCCCGCGGCCTGCTGCCGGCTCTGCGGCCTCTTCCGCGTCTTCGCCTTCGCCCTCAGACG
AGTCGGATCTCCCTTTGGGCCGCCTCCCCGCGTCGACTTTAAGACCAATGACTTACAAGGCAGCTGTAGA
TCTTAGCCACTTTTTAAAAGAAAAGGGGGGACTGGAAGGGCTAATTCACTCCCAACGAAGACAAGATCTG
CTTTTTGCTTGTACTGGGTCTCTCTGGTTAGACCAGATCTGAGCCTGGGAGCTCTCTGGCTAACTAGGGA
ACCCACTGCTTAAGCCTCAATAAAGCTTGCCTTGAGTGCTTCAAGTAGTGTGTGCCCGTCTGTTGTGTGA
CTCTGGTAACTAGAGATCCCTCAGACCCTTTTAGTCAGTGTGGAAAATCTCTAGCAGTACGTATAGTAGT
TCATGTCATCTTATTATTCAGTATTTATAACTTGCAAAGAAATGAATATCAGAGAGTGAGAGGAACTTGT
TTATTGCAGCTTATAATGGTTACAAATAAAGCAATAGCATCACAAATTTCACAAATAAAGCATTTTTTTC
ACTGCATTCTAGTTGTGGTTTGTCCAAACTCATCAATGTATCTTATCATGTCTGGCTCTAGCTATCCCGC
CCCTAACTCCGCCCATCCCGCCCCTAACTCCGCCCAGTTCCGCCCATTCTCCGCCCCATGGCTGACTAAT
TTTTTTTATTTATGCAGAGGCCGAGGCCGCCTCGGCCTCTGAGCTATTCCAGAAGTAGTGAGGAGGCTTT
TTTGGAGGCCTAGGGACGTACCCAATTCGCCCTATAGTGAGTCGTATTACGCGCGCTCACTGGCCGTCGT
TTTACAACGTCGTGACTGGGAAAACCCTGGCGTTACCCAACTTAATCGCCTTGCAGCACATCCCCCTTTC
GCCAGCTGGCGTAATAGCGAAGAGGCCCGCACCGATCGCCCTTCCCAACAGTTGCGCAGCCTGAATGGCG
AATGGG
[124 nt withheld, positions 3367-3490]
C
[91 nt withheld, positions 3492-3582]
A
[49 nt withheld, positions 3584-3632]
CCTTTGACGTTGGAGTCCACGTTCTTT
[37 nt withheld, positions 3660-3696]
ACCCTATCTCGGTCTATTCTTTTGATTTATAAGGGATTTTGCCGATTTCGGCCTATTGGTTAAAAAATGA
GCTGATTTAACAAAAATTTAACGCGAATTTTAACAAAATATTAACGCTTACAATTTAGGTGGCACTTTTC
GGGGAAATGTGCGCGGAACCCCTATTTGTTTATTTTTCTAAATACATTCAAATATGTATCCGCTCATGAG
ACAATAACCCTGATAAATGCTTCAATAATATTGAAAAAGGAAGAGTATGAGTATTCAACATTTCCGTGTC
GCCCTTATTCCCTTTTTTGCGGCATTTTGCCTTCCTGTTTTTGCTCACCCAGAAACGCTGGTGAAAGTAA
AAGATGCTGAAGATCAGTTGGGTGCACGAGTGGGTTACATCGAACTGGATCTCAACAGCGGTAAGATCCT
TGAGAGTTTTCGCCCCGAAGAACGTTTTCCAATGATGAGCACTTTTAAAGTTCTGCTATGTGGCGCGGTA
TTATCCCGTATTGACGCCGGGCAAGAGCAACTCGGTCGCCGCATACACTATTCTCAGAATGACTTGGTTG
AGTACTCACCAGTCACAGAAAAGCATCTTACGGATGGCATGACAGTAAGAGAATTATGCAGTGCTGCCAT
AACCATGAGTGATAACACTGCGGCCAACTTACTTCTGACAACGATCGGAGGACCGAAGGAGCTAACCGCT
TTTTTGCACAACATGGGGGATCATGTAACTCGCCTTGATCGTTGGGAACCGGAGCTGAATGAAGCCATAC
CAAACGACGAGCGTGACACCACGATGCCTGTAGCAATGGCAACAACGTTGCGCAAACTATTAACTGGCGA
ACTACTTACTCTAGCTTCCCGGCAACAATTAATAGACTGGATGGAGGCGGATAAAGTTGCAGGACCACTT
CTGCGCTCGGCCCTTCCGGCTGGCTGGTTTATTGCTGATAAATCTGGAGCCGGTGAGCGTGGGTCTCGCG
GTATCATTGCAGCACTGGGGCCAGATGGTAAGCCCTCCCGTATCGTAGTTATCTACACGACGGGGAGTCA
GGCAACTATGGATGAACGAAATAGACAGATCGCTGAGATAGGTGCCTCACTGATTAAGCATTGGTAACTG
TCAGACCAAGTTTACTCATATATACTTTAGATTGATTTAAAACTTCATTTTTAATTTAAAAGGATCTAGG
TGAAGATCCTTTTTGATAATCTCATGACCAAAATCCCTTAACGTGAGTTTTCGTTCCACTGAGCGTCAGA
CCCCGTAGAAAAGATCAAAGGATCTTCTTGAGATCCTTTTTTTCTGCGCGTAATCTGCTGCTTGCAAACA
AAAAAACCACCGCTACCAGCGGTGGTTTGTTTGCCGGATCAAGAGCTACCAACTCTTTTTCCGAAGGTAA
CTGGCTTCAGCAGAGCGCAGATACCAAATACTGTTCTTCTAGTGTAGCCGTAGTTAGGCCACCACTTCAA
GAACTCTGTAGCACCGCCTACATACCTCGCTCTGCTAATCCTGTTACCAGTGGCTGCTGCCAGTGGCGAT
AAGTCGTGTCTTACCGGGTTGGACTCAAGACGATAGTTACCGGATAAGGCGCAGCGGTCGGGCTGAACGG
GGGGTTCGTGCACACAGCCCAGCTTGGAGCGAACGACCTACACCGAACTGAGATACCTACAGCGTGAGCT
ATGAGAAAGCGCCACGCTTCCCGAAGGGAGAAAGGCGGACAGGTATCCGGTAAGCGGCAGGGTCGGAACA
GGAGAGCGCACGAGGGAGCTTCCAGGGGGAAACGCCTGGTATCTTTATAGTCCTGTCGGGTTTCGCCACC
TCTGACTTGAGCGTCGATTTTTGTGATGCTCGTCAGGGGGGCGGAGCCTATGGAAAAACGCCAGCAACGC
GGCCTTTTTACGGTTCCTGGCCTTTTGCTGGCCTTTTGCTCACATGTTCTTTCCTGCGTTATCCCCTGAT
TCTGTGGATAACCGTATTACCGCCTTTGAGTGAGCTGATACCGCTCGCCGCAGCCGAACGACCGAGCGCA
GCGAGTCAGTGAGCGAGGAAGCGGAAGAGCGCCCAATACGCAAACCGCCTCTCCCCGCGCGTTGGCCGAT
TCATTAATGCAGCTGGCACGACAGGTTTCCCGACTGGAAAGCGGGCAGTGAGCGCAACGCAATTAATGTG
AGTTAGCTCACTCATTAGGCACCCCAGGCTTTACACTTTATGCTTCCGGCTCGTATGTTGTGTGGAATTG
TGAGCGGATAACAATTTCACACAGGAAACAGCTATGACCATGATTACGCCAAGCGCGCAATTAACCCTCA
CTAAAGGGAACAAAAGCTGGAGCTGCAAGCTTAATGTAGTCTTATGCAATACTCTTGTAGTCTTGCAACA
TGGTAACGATGAGTTAGCAACATGCCTTACAAGGAGAGAAAAAGCACCGTGCATGCCGATTGGTGGAAGT
AAGGTGGTACGATCGTGCCTTATTAGGAAGGCAACAGACGGGTCTGACATGGATTGGACGAACCACTGAA
TTGCCGCATTGCAGAGATATTGTATTTAAGTGCCTAGCTCGATACATAAACGGGTCTCTCTGGTTAGACC
AGATCTGAGCCTGGGAGCTCTCTGGCTAACTAGGGAACCCACTGCTTAAGCCTCAATAAAGCTTGCCTTG
AGTGCTTCAAGTAGTGTGTGCCCGTCTGTTGTGTGACTCTGGTAACTAGAGATCCCTCAGACCCTTTTAG
TCAGTGTGGAAAATCTCTAGCAGTGGCGCCCGAACAGGGACTTGAAAGCGAAAGGGAAACCAGAGGAGCT
CTCTCGACGCAGGACTCGGCTTGCTGAAGCGCGCACGGCAAGAGGCGAGGGGCGGCGACTGGTGAGTACG
CCAAAAATTTTGACTAGCGGAGGCTAGAAGGAGAGAGATGGGTGCGAGAGCGTCAGTATTAAGCGGGGGA
GAATTAGATCGCGATGGGAAAAAATTCGGTTAAGGCCAGGGGGAAAGAAAAAATATAAATTAAAACATAT
AGTATGGGCAAGCAGGGAGCTAGAACGATTCGCAGTTAATCCTGGCCTGTTAGAAACATCAGAAGGCTGT
AGACAAATACTGGGACAGCTACAACCATCCCTTCAGACAGGATCAGAAGAACTTAGATCATTATATAATA
CAGTAGCAACCCTCTATTGTGTGCATCAAAGGATAGAGATAAAAGACACCAAGGAAGCTTTAGACAAGAT
AGAGGAAGAGCAAAACAAAAGTAAGACCACCGCACAGCAAGCGGCCGCTGATCTTCAGACCTGGAGGAGG
AGATATGAGGGACAATTGGAGAAGTGAATTATATAAATATAAAGTAGTAAAAATTGAACCATTAGGAGTA
GCACCCACCAAGGCAAAGAGAAGAGTGGTGCAGAGAGAAAAAAGAGCAGTGGGAATAGGAGCTTTGTTCC
TTGGGTTCTTGGGAGCAGCAGGAAGCACTATGGGCGCAGCGTCAATGACGCTGACGGTACAGGCCAGACA
ATTATTGTCTGGTATAGTGCAGCAGCAGAACAATTTGCTGAGGGCTATTGAGGCGCAACAGCATCTGTTG
CAACTCACAGTCTGGGGCATCAAGCAGCTCCAGGCAAGAATCCTGGCTGTGGAAAGATACCTAAAGGATC
AACAGCTCCTGGGGATTTGGGGTTGCTCTGGAAAACTCATTTGCACCACTGCTGTGCCTTGGAATGCTAG
TTGGAGTAATAAATCTCTGGAACAGATTTGGAATCACACGACCTGGATGGAGTGGGACAGAGAAATTAAC
AATTACACAAGCTTAATACACTCCTTAATTGAAGAATCGCAAAACCAGCAAGAAAAGAATGAACAAGAAT
TATTGGAATTAGATAAATGGGCAAGTTTGTGGAATTGGTTTAACATAACAAATTGGCTGTGGTATATAAA
ATTATTCATAATGATAGTAGGAGGCTTGGTAGGTTTAAGAATAGTTTTTGCTGTACTTTCTATAGTGAAT
AGAGTTAGGCAGGGATATTCACCATTATCGTTTCAGACCCACCTCCCAACCCCGAGGGGACCCAGAGAGG
GCCTATTTCCCATGATTCCTTCATATTTGCATATACGATACAAGGCTGTTAGAGAGATAATTAGAATTAA
TTTGACTGTAAACACAAAGATATTAGTACAAAATACGTGACGTAGAAAGTAATAATTTCTTGGGTAGTTT
GCAGTTTTAAAATTATGTTTTAAAATGGACTATCATATGCTTACCGTAACTTGAAAGTATTTCGATTTCT
TGGCTTTATATATCTTGTGGAAAGGACGAAACACCGAAGGCCCAGCTAGAGCGGATGTTTTAGAGCTAGA
AATAGCAAGTTAAAATAAGGCTAGTCCGTTATCAACTTGAAAAAGTGGCACCGAGTCGGTGCTTTTTTAA
GCTTGGCGTAACTAGATCTTGAGACAAATGGCAGTATTCATCCACAATTTTAAAAGAAAAGGGGGGATTG
GGGGGTACAGTGCAGGGGAAAGAATAGTAGACATAATAGCAACAGACATACAAACTAAAGAATTACAAAA
ACAAATTACAAAAATTCAAAATTTTCGGGTTTATTACAGGGACAGCAGAGATCCACTTTGGCGCCGGCTC
GAGGGGG
