>Addgene plasmid #76205 | PASK gRNA (BRDN0001148005) | depositor partial sequence | sequence record 143665 | Target Sequence
AAGGCCCAGCTAGAGCGGAT
