>Addgene plasmid #76205 | PASK gRNA (BRDN0001148005) | addgene partial sequence | sequence record 185387 | hU6-F
AGAAAGTAATAATTTCTTGGGTAGTTTGCAGTTTTAAAATTATGTTTTAAAATGGACTATCATATGCTTA
CCGTAACTTGAAAGTATTTCGATTTCTTGGCTTTATATATCTTGTGGAAAGGACGAAACACCGAAGGCCC
AGCTAGAGCGGATGTTTTAGAGCTAGAAATAGCAAGTTAAAATAAGGCTAGTCCGTTATCAACTTGAAAA
AGTGGCACCGAGTCGGTGCTTTTTTAAGCTTGGCGTAACTAGATCTTGAGACAAATGGCAGTATTCATCC
ACAATTTTAAAAGAAAAGGGGGGATTGGGGGGTACAGTGCAGGGGAAAGAATAGTAGACATAATAGCAAC
AGACATACAAACTAAAGAATTACAAAAACAAATTACAAAAATTCAAAATTTTCGGGTTTATTACAGGGAC
AGCAGAGATCCACTTTGGCGCCGGCTCGAGGGGGCCCGGGTGCAAAGATGGATAAAGTTTTAAACAGAGA
GGAATCTTTGCAGCTAATGGACCTTCTAGGTCTTGAAAGGAGTGGGAATTGGCTCCGGTGCCCGTCAGTG
GGCAGAGCGC
